>Addgene plasmid #184631 | pAAV-EF1a-double floxed-Gad65-WPRE-HGHpA | addgene full sequence | sequence record 369058 | Addgene NGS Result
GCTGCCTGCAGGGGCGCCTGATGCGGTATTTTCTCCTTACGCATCTGTGCGGTATTTCACACCGCATA
[95 nt withheld, positions 69-163]
T
[46 nt withheld, positions 165-210]
C
[141 nt withheld, positions 212-352]
CCTTTGACGTTGGAGTCCACGTTCTTT
[37 nt withheld, positions 380-416]
ACTCTATCTCGGGCTATTCTTTTGATTTATAAGGGATTTTGCCGATTTCGGTCTATTGGTTAAAAAATGA
GCTGATTTAACAAAAATTTAACGCGAATTTTAACAAAATATTAACGTTTACAATTTTATGGTGCACTCTC
AGTACAATCTGCTCTGATGCCGCATAGTTAAGCCAGCCCCGACACCCGCCAACACCCGCTGACGCGCCCT
GACGGGCTTGTCTGCTCCCGGCATCCGCTTACAGACAAGCTGTGACCGTCTCCGGGAGCTGCATGTGTCA
GAGGTTTTCACCGTCATCACCGAAACGCGCGAGACGAAAGGGCCTCGTGATACGCCTATTTTTATAGGTT
AATGTCATGATAATAATGGTTTCTTAGACGTCAGGTGGCACTTTTCGGGGAAATGTGCGCGGAACCCCTA
TTTGTTTATTTTTCTAAATACATTCAAATATGTATCCGCTCATGAGACAATAACCCTGATAAATGCTTCA
ATAATATTGAAAAAGGAAGAGTATGAGTATTCAACATTTCCGTGTCGCCCTTATTCCCTTTTTTGCGGCA
TTTTGCCTTCCTGTTTTTGCTCACCCAGAAACGCTGGTGAAAGTAAAAGATGCTGAAGATCAGTTGGGTG
CACGAGTGGGTTACATCGAACTGGATCTCAACAGCGGTAAGATCCTTGAGAGTTTTCGCCCCGAAGAACG
TTTTCCAATGATGAGCACTTTTAAAGTTCTGCTATGTGGCGCGGTATTATCCCGTATTGACGCCGGGCAA
GAGCAACTCGGTCGCCGCATACACTATTCTCAGAATGACTTGGTTGAGTACTCACCAGTCACAGAAAAGC
ATCTTACGGATGGCATGACAGTAAGAGAATTATGCAGTGCTGCCATAACCATGAGTGATAACACTGCGGC
CAACTTACTTCTGACAACGATCGGAGGACCGAAGGAGCTAACCGCTTTTTTGCACAACATGGGGGATCAT
GTAACTCGCCTTGATCGTTGGGAACCGGAGCTGAATGAAGCCATACCAAACGACGAGCGTGACACCACGA
TGCCTGTAGCAATGGCAACAACGTTGCGCAAACTATTAACTGGCGAACTACTTACTCTAGCTTCCCGGCA
ACAATTAATAGACTGGATGGAGGCGGATAAAGTTGCAGGACCACTTCTGCGCTCGGCCCTTCCGGCTGGC
TGGTTTATTGCTGATAAATCTGGAGCCGGTGAGCGTGGGTCTCGCGGTATCATTGCAGCACTGGGGCCAG
ATGGTAAGCCCTCCCGTATCGTAGTTATCTACACGACGGGGAGTCAGGCAACTATGGATGAACGAAATAG
ACAGATCGCTGAGATAGGTGCCTCACTGATTAAGCATTGGTAACTGTCAGACCAAGTTTACTCATATATA
CTTTAGATTGATTTAAAACTTCATTTTTAATTTAAAAGGATCTAGGTGAAGATCCTTTTTGATAATCTCA
TGACCAAAATCCCTTAACGTGAGTTTTCGTTCCACTGAGCGTCAGACCCCGTAGAAAAGATCAAAGGATC
TTCTTGAGATCCTTTTTTTCTGCGCGTAATCTGCTGCTTGCAAACAAAAAAACCACCGCTACCAGCGGTG
GTTTGTTTGCCGGATCAAGAGCTACCAACTCTTTTTCCGAAGGTAACTGGCTTCAGCAGAGCGCAGATAC
CAAATACTGTTCTTCTAGTGTAGCCGTAGTTAGGCCACCACTTCAAGAACTCTGTAGCACCGCCTACATA
CCTCGCTCTGCTAATCCTGTTACCAGTGGCTGCTGCCAGTGGCGATAAGTCGTGTCTTACCGGGTTGGAC
TCAAGACGATAGTTACCGGATAAGGCGCAGCGGTCGGGCTGAACGGGGGGTTCGTGCACACAGCCCAGCT
TGGAGCGAACGACCTACACCGAACTGAGATACCTACAGCGTGAGCTATGAGAAAGCGCCACGCTTCCCGA
AGGGAGAAAGGCGGACAGGTATCCGGTAAGCGGCAGGGTCGGAACAGGAGAGCGCACGAGGGAGCTTCCA
GGGGGAAACGCCTGGTATCTTTATAGTCCTGTCGGGTTTCGCCACCTCTGACTTGAGCGTCGATTTTTGT
GATGCTCGTCAGGGGGGCGGAGCCTATGGAAAAACGCCAGCAACGCGGCCTTTTTACGGTTCCTGGCCTT
TTGCTGGCCTTTTGCTCACATGTCCTGCAGGCAGCTGCGCGCTCGCTCGCTCACTGAGGCCGCCCGGGCG
TCGGGCGACCTTTGGTCGCCCGGCCTCAGTGAGCGAGCGAGCGCGCAGAGAGGGAGTGGCCAACTCCATC
ACTAGGGGTTCCTGCGGCCGCACGCGTAAGCTTTGCAAAGATGGATAAAGTTTTAAACAGAGAGGAATCT
TTGCAGCTAATGGACCTTCTAGGTCTTGAAAGGAGTGGGAATTGGCTCCGGTGCCCGTCAGTGGGCAGAG
CGCACATCGCCCACAGTCCCCGAGAAGTTGGGGGGAGGGGTCGGCAATTGAACCGGTGCCTAGAGAAGGT
GGCGCGGGGTAAACTGGGAAAGTGATGTCGTGTACTGGCTCCGCCTTTTTCCCGAGGGTGGGGGAGAACC
GTATATAAGTGCAGTAGTCGCCGTGAACGTTCTTTTTCGCAACGGGTTTGCCGCCAGAACACAGGTAAGT
GCCGTGTGTGGTTCCCGCGGGCCTGGCCTCTTTACGGGTTATGGCCCTTGCGTGCCTTGAATTACTTCCA
CCTGGCTGCAGTACGTGATTCTTGATCCCGAGCTTCGGGTTGGAAGTGGGTGGGAGAGTTCGAGGCCTTG
CGCTTAAGGAGCCCCTTCGCCTCGTGCTTGAGTTGAGGCCTGGCCTGGGCGCTGGGGCCGCCGCGTGCGA
ATCTGGTGGCACCTTCGCGCCTGTCTCGCTGCTTTCGATAAGTCTCTAGCCATTTAAAATTTTTGATGAC
CTGCTGCGACGCTTTTTTTCTGGCAAGATAGTCTTGTAAATGCGGGCCAAGATCTGCACACTGGTATTTC
GGTTTTTGGGGCCGCGGGCGGCGACGGGGCCCGTGCGTCCCAGCGCACATGTTCGGCGAGGCGGGGCCTG
CGAGCGCGGCCACCGAGAATCGGACGGGGGTAGTCTCAAGCTGGCCGGCCTGCTCTGGTGCCTGGCCTCG
CGCCGCCGTGTATCGCCCCGCCCTGGGCGGCAAGGCTGGCCCGGTCGGCACCAGTTGCGTGAGCGGAAAG
ATGGCCGCTTCCCGGCCCTGCTGCAGGGAGCTCAAAATGGAGGACGCGGCGCTCGGGAGAGCGGGCGGGT
GAGTCACCCACACAAAGGAAAAGGGCCTTTCCGTCCTCAGCCGTCGCTTCATGTGACTCCACGGAGTACC
GGGCGCCGTCCAGGCACCTCGATTAGTTCTCGAGCTTTTGGAGTACGTCGTCTTTAGGTTGGGGGGAGGG
GTTTTATGCGATGGAGTTTCCCCACACTGAGTGGGTGGAGACTGAAGTTAGGCCAGCTTGGCACTTGATG
TAATTCTCCTTGGAATTTGCCCTTTTTGAGTTTGGATCTTGGTTCATTCTCAAGCCTCAGACAGTGGTTC
AAAGTTTTTTTCTTCCATTTCAGGTGTCGTGAGGTACCGGATCCTCTAGAGTCGACTCCGGAATAACTTC
GTATAGGATACTTTATACGAAGTTATGCAGAATGGTAGCTGGATTGTAGCTGCTATTAGCAATATGAAAC
CTCTTAATAACTTCGTATAGCATACATTATACGAAGTTATGGCGCGCCTTACAAATCTTGTCCGAGGCGT
TCGATTTCTTCAATAAGGAAGTCAATGTCTTGGTGAGTTGCTGCAGGGTTTGAGATGACCATGCGGAAGA
AGTTGACCTTGTCCCCTAAGGGTTGGTAGCTGACCATTGTGGTCCCATACTCCATCATTCTGGCTTTAAT
CACTGGCGCCACCTTTGAGAGGCGGCTCATTCTCTCTTCATTGTCTTCCAGAGTGCGCAAACTAGGAGGT
ACAAACCAGAAGCAGACATTTGTGTGTTGAGGCTTCCCATCAAACACCATTTCATAGCCTTCTCGGTTTT
TTATGATAGTGTATAAATACTCTGCTAGCTCCAAACACTTATCAATGTGTGCCTCAAACCCAGTAGTCCC
CTTTGCTCTCCACATGAGCCATAATTTAAAGACATCCACATGGCGTCCACACTGCAAGGCCTTGTCTCCT
GTGTCATAGGACAGGTCATAGTGCTTATCTTGCTGAAAGAGGTAGGAAGCATGCATCTGGTTGCAGCTCT
GCATCAGTCCCTCCTCTCTAACCAGGAGAGCTGAACACTGCAAGGGGACACCCATCATCTTGTGAGGATT
CCATGTCACAGAGTTGGCCCTCTCTACTCCACTCAGCTTCCACTTGTGTTTCCGGGACATCAGTAACCCT
CCACCCCAAGCAGCATCCACGTGCATCCAGATCTTATACTTTTTGCAGATGTCAGCTACAGCCAAGAGAG
GATCAAAAGCCCCATACACGGTGGTTCCAGCTGTGGCACTCACCAGGAAAGGAACAAATCCTTTCTGTTT
GACTTCAAGGATTCTTCTTTCAAGATCAGATGGAATCATTTTCCCTCTCTCGTCACATTTAATCAGAATC
ACACTGTCTGTTCCAATCCCTAAGGCTGCAGCTCCCTTCTTGAGAGAAAAGTGACTATGCTCTGATGTGA
ACGCGATGAGCCTGGGCACTGCTGCCATCCCCTTCTCCTTGACTTCTGGAAACATCTTATAGCGGGCAAT
GAGCATGGCATACATGTTGGAGATGGCGCCACCAGGAGAAAAGATTCCATCGCCAGAGCCCCCGGGCCAG
CCAATGATTTCTCTCATTTTCTTTAGTGTAACATATTCTAGCAGCACAAATACAGGGGCGATCTCATAGG
TGAACATGTTAGTGTTTGCTGTTGATGTCAACCAGTCTGCTGCTAATCCAACCATATCCAATCCAGTAGA
CAGCTGATTAAAATATCGGGGATGCCCTGTTTTAATTGCATATTTTAGAGTTGTTTGGCAATGCGTCAAA
ATTTCCTCCAGATTTTGCGGTTGGTCTGCCAATTCCCAATTATACTCTTGAAGAAGCTCATTGGGGTAAT
GGAAATCGATCACTTTAGTTGATCTATCGAAACTTTTCACCACGTACTGAAGCAAAATGTTCATAACATC
TTGTAGAAATGCCAGAGTGGGCCTTTCTCCATCACACGCTGGCAGCAGGTCTGTTGCGTGCAGAAACGCG
TAGTTGACATCCCCTTTGGGGCAGTTGCAGGGTTTTTGGTCGCAGGTGCAGGCGACCTTCCCGGTGGCGG
CCCGCGAGGTCACGCTCCCGCCGCCCTCCGCTGGCTTCCCGGAGTCTCCATAGAGCAGAGCGCACAGCTT
GTTTCCGATGCCGCCCGTGAACTTTTGGGCCACCTGGCACCACGCTCTCGCTGTGCCCGGGTTCTCAGGA
TCCGCAGAGCCATCTTCAGATCCGAAGGACCAAAAGCCGGAGCCAGGAGACGCCATGCTAGCATAACTTC
GTATAAAGTATCCTATACGAAGTTATTTGCCTTAACCCAGAAATTATCACTGTTATTCTTTAGAATGGTG
CAAAGAATAACTTCGTATAATGTATGCTATACGAAGTTATGAATTCGATATCAAGCTTATCGATAATCAA
CCTCTGGATTACAAAATTTGTGAAAGATTGACTGGTATTCTTAACTATGTTGCTCCTTTTACGCTATGTG
GATACGCTGCTTTAATGCCTTTGTATCATGCTATTGCTTCCCGTATGGCTTTCATTTTCTCCTCCTTGTA
TAAATCCTGGTTGCTGTCTCTTTATGAGGAGTTGTGGCCCGTTGTCAGGCAACGTGGCGTGGTGTGCACT
GTGTTTGCTGACGCAACCCCCACTGGTTGGGGCATTGCCACCACCTGTCAGCTCCTTTCCGGGACTTTCG
CTTTCCCCCTCCCTATTGCCACGGCGGAACTCATCGCCGCCTGCCTTGCCCGCTGCTGGACAGGGGCTCG
GCTGTTGGGCACTGACAATTCCGTGGTGTTGTCGGGGAAATCATCGTCCTTTCCTTGGCTGCTCGCCTAT
GTTGCCACCTGGATTCTGCGCGGGACGTCCTTCTGCTACGTCCCTTCGGCCCTCAATCCAGCGGACCTTC
CTTCCCGCGGCCTGCTGCCGGCTCTGCGGCCTCTTCCGCGTCTTCGCCTTCGCCCTCAGACGAGTCGGAT
CTCCCTTTGGGCCGCCTCCCCGCATCGATACCGAGCGCTGCTCGAGAGATCTTCGACTGTGCCTTCTAGT
TGCCAGCCATCTGTTGTTTGCCCCTCCCCCGTGCCTTCCTTGACCCTGGAAGGTGCCACTCCCACTGTCC
TTTCCTAATAAAATGAGGAAATTGCATCGCATTGTCTGAGTAGGTGTCATTCTATTCTGGGGGGTGGGGT
GGGGCAGGACAGCAAGGGGGAGGATTGGGAAGACAATAGCAGGCATGAGATCTCACGTGCGGACCGAGCG
GCCGCAGGAACCCCTAGTGATGGAGTTGGCCACTCCCTCTCTGCGCGCTCGCTCGCTCACTGAGGCCGGG
CGACCAAAGGTCGCCCGACGCCCGGGCTTTGCCCGGGCGGCCTCAGTGAGCGAGCGAGCGCGCA
Features (pLannotate 1.2.2; 23 found; start..end, strand, type, name):
     17..68      -  misc_feature   bom (fragment): basis of mobility region from pBR322
     87..542     +  rep_origin     f1 ori (sequence partly withheld): f1 bacteriophage origin of replication; arrow indicates direction of (+) strand synthesis
    543..592     -  misc_feature   bom (fragment): basis of mobility region from pBR322
    694..729     -  CDS            rop (fragment): Rop protein, which maintains plasmids at low copy number; rop
    824..928     +  promoter       AmpR promoter: bla
    929..1789    +  CDS            AmpR: β-lactamase; bla; confers resistance to ampicillin, carbenicillin, and related antibiotics
   1960..2548    +  rep_origin     ori: high-copy-number ColE1/pMB1/pBR322/pUC origin of replication
   2621..2648    +  repeat_region  AAV2 ITR (fragment): inverted terminal repeat of adeno-associated virus serotype 2 inverted
   2677..2704    +  repeat_region  AAV2 ITR (fragment): inverted terminal repeat of adeno-associated virus serotype 2 inverted
   2767..2833    +  CDS            small t antigen (fragment): SV40 (simian virus 40) small t antigen
   2840..4018    +  promoter       EF-1α promoter: strong constitutive promoter for human elongation factor EF-1α
   4025..4042    +  misc_feature   MCS (fragment): pUC18/19 multiple cloning site
   4049..4082    +  protein_bind   lox2272: Cre-mediated recombination occurs in the 8-bp core sequence (GGATACTT). lox2272 sites are compatible with each other, but incompatible with loxP or loxN sites (Lee and Saito, 1988). Cre recombinase
   4083..4132    -  intron         β-globin intron (fragment): internally truncated intron from human β-globin
   4133..4166    +  protein_bind   loxP: Cre-mediated recombination occurs in the 8-bp core sequence (GCATACAT). Cre recombinase
   4178..5932    -  CDS            Gad2: DCE2_MOUSE - Also known as Gad65. Experimental evidence at protein level: Swiss-Prot protein existence level 1. Catalyzes the production of GABA. From Mus musculus (Mouse).
   5939..5972    -  protein_bind   lox2272: Cre-mediated recombination occurs in the 8-bp core sequence (GGATACTT). lox2272 sites are compatible with each other, but incompatible with loxP or loxN sites (Lee and Saito, 1988). Cre recombinase
   5973..6022    -  intron         β-globin intron (fragment): internally truncated intron from human β-globin
   6023..6056    -  protein_bind   loxP: Cre-mediated recombination occurs in the 8-bp core sequence (GCATACAT). Cre recombinase
   6057..6081    +  misc_feature   MCS (fragment): pBluescript multiple cloning site
   6081..6669    +  misc_feature   WPRE: woodchuck hepatitis virus posttranscriptional regulatory element
   6703..6814    +  polyA_signal   bGH poly(A) signal: bovine growth hormone polyadenylation signal
   6932..12      +  repeat_region  AAV2 ITR (across the origin): inverted terminal repeat of adeno-associated virus serotype 2 inverted
