[The description below was written by a language model from this plasmid's Addgene catalogue record and pLannotate feature annotations shown in this document.]
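Description:
pAAV-EF1a-double floxed-Gad65-WPRE-HGHpA is an adeno-associated virus transfer plasmid for Cre-dependent expression of mouse Gad65 (Gad2), the 65 kDa glutamate decarboxylase that catalyzes GABA synthesis. It was built on the widely used double-floxed ChR2-mCherry AAV backbone by replacing that payload with the Gad2 coding sequence between retained AscI and NheI sites. The roughly 7.1 kb plasmid is propagated in bacteria through a high-copy ColE1/pUC-type origin with ampicillin selection (AmpR), and it also carries an f1 phage origin. AAV2 inverted terminal repeats flank the expression cassette and direct its packaging into recombinant AAV particles. The annotation detects the upstream ITR only as short fragments, which is common for these structured repeats.

Within the ITRs, the human EF-1α promoter is followed by a DIO/FLEX-type switch. The Gad2 open reading frame lies in the antisense orientation relative to the promoter and is bracketed by pairs of incompatible lox2272 and loxP sites arranged in opposing orientations. Without Cre, no functional sense transcript is made. In Cre-expressing cells, recombination inverts the coding sequence and then excises one site of each pair, locking it in the sense orientation for strong constitutive expression. A WPRE downstream enhances transcript stability and expression. The construct name indicates a human growth hormone polyadenylation signal, although the automated annotation labels this element as a bGH poly(A) fragment. No epitope tag or fluorescent reporter is annotated.

The construct is suited to viral delivery of Gad65 to genetically defined neurons in Cre driver mice. The associated study concerned the source of GABA for inhibitory co-transmission from midbrain dopamine neurons.
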