Addgene plasmid #184631: pAAV-EF1a-double floxed-Gad65-WPRE-HGHpA
Purpose: Expresses Gad65, driven by the Ef1a promoter, in a Cre-dependent fashion
Depositing lab: Nicolas Tritsch. Depositing organization: NYU Grossman School of Medicine. Publication: Inhibitory co-transmission from midbrain dopamine neurons relies on presynaptic GABA uptake. Melani R, Tritsch NX. Cell Rep. 2022 Apr 19;39(3):110716. doi: 10.1016/j.celrep.2022.110716. PubMed 35443174.
Backbone
  Vector backbone: pAAV-EF1a-double floxed-hChR2(H134R)-mCherry-WPRE-HGHpA
  Backbone manufacturer: Addgene #20297
  Vector type: AAV
Growth in bacteria
  Bacterial resistance: Ampicillin, 100 μg/mL
  Growth temperature: 37°C
  Growth strain: NEB Stable
  Copy number: High Copy
Gene/Insert
  Gene/Insert name: Gad65
  Species: M. musculus (mouse)
  GenBank ID: NM_008078.2
  Entrez Gene: Gad2 (a.k.a. 6330404F12Rik, GAD(65), GAD65, Gad-2)
  Promoter: EF1a
  Cloning method: Restriction Enzyme; 5′ cloning site Ascl (not destroyed); 3′ cloning site Nhel (not destroyed)
  Sequencing primers: 5′ Unknown
Terms and licenses: Academic/Nonprofit Terms; Industry Terms: Not Available to Industry
Depositor comments: Please visit https://www.biorxiv.org/content/10.1101/2021.11.26.470142v1 for bioRxiv preprint.
How to cite: pAAV-EF1a-double floxed-Gad65-WPRE-HGHpA was a gift from Nicolas Tritsch (Addgene plasmid # 184631 ; http://n2t.net/addgene:184631 ; RRID:Addgene_184631)
