>Addgene plasmid #184631 | pAAV-EF1a-double floxed-Gad65-WPRE-HGHpA | depositor partial sequence | sequence record 358145 | Sequence of insert between Asc1 and Nhe1 sites
GCTAGCATGGCGTCTCCTGGCTCCGGCTTTTGGTCCTTCGGATCTGAAGATGGCTCTGCGGATCCTGAGA
ACCCGGGCACAGCGAGAGCGTGGTGCCAGGTGGCCCAAAAGTTCACGGGCGGCATCGGAAACAAGCTGTG
CGCTCTGCTCTATGGAGACTCCGGGAAGCCAGCGGAGGGCGGCGGGAGCGTGACCTCGCGGGCCGCCACC
GGGAAGGTCGCCTGCACCTGCGACCAAAAACCCTGCAACTGCCCCAAAGGGGATGTCAACTACGCGTTTC
TGCACGCAACAGACCTGCTGCCAGCGTGTGATGGAGAAAGGCCCACTCTGGCATTTCTACAAGATGTTAT
GAACATTTTGCTTCAGTACGTGGTGAAAAGTTTCGATAGATCAACTAAAGTGATCGATTTCCATTACCCC
AATGAGCTTCTTCAAGAGTATAATTGGGAATTGGCAGACCAACCGCAAAATCTGGAGGAAATTTTGACGC
ATTGCCAAACAACTCTAAAATATGCAATTAAAACAGGGCATCCCCGATATTTTAATCAGCTGTCTACTGG
ATTGGATATGGTTGGATTAGCAGCAGACTGGTTGACATCAACAGCAAACACTAACATGTTCACCTATGAG
ATCGCCCCTGTATTTGTGCTGCTAGAATATGTTACACTAAAGAAAATGAGAGAAATCATTGGCTGGCCCG
GGGGCTCTGGCGATGGAATCTTTTCTCCTGGTGGCGCCATCTCCAACATGTATGCCATGCTCATTGCCCG
CTATAAGATGTTTCCAGAAGTCAAGGAGAAGGGGATGGCAGCAGTGCCCAGGCTCATCGCGTTCACATCA
GAGCATAGTCACTTTTCTCTCAAGAAGGGAGCTGCAGCCTTAGGGATTGGAACAGACAGTGTGATTCTGA
TTAAATGTGACGAGAGAGGGAAAATGATTCCATCTGATCTTGAAAGAAGAATCCTTGAAGTCAAACAGAA
AGGATTTGTTCCTTTCCTGGTGAGTGCCACAGCTGGAACCACCGTGTATGGGGCTTTTGATCCTCTCTTG
GCTGTAGCTGACATCTGCAAAAAGTATAAGATCTGGATGCACGTGGATGCTGCTTGGGGTGGAGGGTTAC
TGATGTCCCGGAAACACAAGTGGAAGCTGAGTGGAGTAGAGAGGGCCAACTCTGTGACATGGAATCCTCA
CAAGATGATGGGTGTCCCCTTGCAGTGTTCAGCTCTCCTGGTTAGAGAGGAGGGACTGATGCAGAGCTGC
AACCAGATGCATGCTTCCTACCTCTTTCAGCAAGATAAGCACTATGACCTGTCCTATGACACAGGAGACA
AGGCCTTGCAGTGTGGACGCCATGTGGATGTCTTTAAATTATGGCTCATGTGGAGAGCAAAGGGGACTAC
TGGGTTTGAGGCACACATTGATAAGTGTTTGGAGCTAGCAGAGTATTTATACACTATCATAAAAAACCGA
GAAGGCTATGAAATGGTGTTTGATGGGAAGCCTCAACACACAAATGTCTGCTTCTGGTTTGTACCTCCTA
GTTTGCGCACTCTGGAAGACAATGAAGAGAGAATGAGCCGCCTCTCAAAGGTGGCGCCAGTGATTAAAGC
CAGAATGATGGAGTATGGGACCACAATGGTCAGCTACCAACCCTTAGGGGACAAGGTCAACTTCTTCCGC
ATGGTCATCTCAAACCCTGCAGCAACTCACCAAGACATTGACTTCCTTATTGAAGAAATCGAACGCCTCG
GACAAGATTTGTAAGGCGCGCC
